>Addgene plasmid #243017 | AiP15198 - pAAV-AiE1493m-minBG-SYFP2-WPRE3-BGHpA | addgene full sequence | sequence record 489676 | Addgene NGS Result
CCTGCAGGCAGCTGCGCGCTCGCTCGCTCACTGAGGCCGCCCGGGCGTCGGGCGACCTTTGGTCGCCCGG
CCTCAGTGAGCGAGCGAGCGCGCAGAGAGGGAGTGGCCAACTCCATCACTAGGGGTTCCTGCGGCCGCAC
GCGTGTACATTATCGATCTTTGTAAGGTATGGATTTTTTTCTGTTTCTGTTTCAGCTTTCCCACCAGCAG
TGGTGAGAGATTTTCTCAATTCACCCGCCCCCCTCCTTTGCTTCAGTAGGGTCTGTACTTGCATCTTAAG
GCCTCAGAGGAATAGAGGCTCTTTTTTCTGGTTGCTTTTTCTTCTGTTTTCCTCATTTGATTAAAGAGAG
GGCTGAAGTGTTGGCTAGAATTAGCTCTCTCTAAGTCCTCAGAGAATACTGCTAAGTTGTCAGGACAATT
GAAAGCCAATTAAACATAGAAATTATTGAAATCTTATAAGTGTACACTGAACAGGAGCTCGGGCTGGGCA
TAAAAGTCAGGGCAGAGCCATCTATTGCTTACATTTGCTTCTGGGATCCAGATCTTTCGAAGCTAGCGCT
ACCGGTCGCCACCATGGTGAGCAAGGGCGAGGAGCTGTTCACCGGGGTGGTGCCCATCCTGGTCGAGCTG
GACGGCGACGTAAACGGCCACAAGTTCAGCGTGTCCGGCGAGGGCGAGGGCGATGCCACCTACGGCAAGC
TGACCCTGAAGCTGATCTGCACCACCGGCAAGCTGCCCGTGCCCTGGCCCACCCTCGTGACCACCCTGGG
CTACGGCGTGCAGTGCTTCGCCCGCTACCCCGACCACATGAAGCAGCACGACTTCTTCAAGTCCGCCATG
CCCGAAGGCTACGTCCAGGAGCGCACCATCTTCTTCAAGGACGACGGCAACTACAAGACCCGCGCCGAGG
TGAAGTTCGAGGGCGACACCCTGGTGAACCGCATCGAGCTGAAGGGCATCGACTTCAAGGAGGACGGCAA
CATCCTGGGGCACAAGCTGGAGTACAACTACAACAGCCACAACGTCTATATCACCGCCGACAAGCAGAAG
AACGGCATCAAGGCCAACTTCAAGATCCGCCACAACATCGAGGACGGCGGCGTGCAGCTCGCCGACCACT
ACCAGCAGAACACCCCCATCGGCGACGGCCCCGTGCTGCTGCCCGACAACCACTACCTGAGCTACCAGTC
CAAGCTGAGCAAAGACCCCAACGAGAAGCGCGATCACATGGTCCTGCTGGAGTTCGTGACCGCCGCCGGG
ATCACTCTCGGCATGGACGAGCTGTACAAGTAAGTCGACGGCGCGCCGCGGCCGCGAATTCGATATCATA
ATCAACCTCTGGATTACAAAATTTGTGAAAGATTGACTGGTATTCTTAACTATGTTGCTCCTTTTACGCT
ATGTGGATACGCTGCTTTAATGCCTTTGTATCATGCTATTGCTTCCCGTATGGCTTTCATTTTCTCCTCC
TTGTATAAATCCTGGTTAGTTCTTGCCACGGCGGAACTCATCGCCGCCTGCCTTGCCCGCTGCTGGACAG
GGGCTCGGCTGTTGGGCACTGACAATTCCGTGGCTCGAGAGATCTTCGACTGTGCCTTCTAGTTGCCAGC
CATCTGTTGTTTGCCCCTCCCCCGTGCCTTCCTTGACCCTGGAAGGTGCCACTCCCACTGTCCTTTCCTA
ATAAAATGAGGAAATTGCATCGCATTGTCTGAGTAGGTGTCATTCTATTCTGGGGGGTGGGGTGGGGCAG
GACAGCAAGGGGGAGGATTGGGAAGACAATAGCAGGCATGAGATCTCACGTGCGGACCGAGCGGCCGCAG
GAACCCCTAGTGATGGAGTTGGCCACTCCCTCTCTGCGCGCTCGCTCGCTCACTGAGGCCGGGCGACCAA
AGGTCGCCCGACGCCCGGGCTTTGCCCGGGCGGCCTCAGTGAGCGAGCGAGCGCGCAGCTGCCTGCAGGG
GCGCCTGATGCGGTATTTTCTCCTTACGCATCTGTGCGGTATTTCACACCGCATA
[95 nt withheld, positions 2016-2110]
T
[46 nt withheld, positions 2112-2157]
C
[141 nt withheld, positions 2159-2299]
CCTTTGACGTTGGAGTCCACGTTCTTT
[37 nt withheld, positions 2327-2363]
ACTCTATCTCGGGCTATTCTTTTGATTTATAAGGGATTTTGCCGATTTCGGTCTATTGGTTAAAAAATGA
GCTGATTTAACAAAAATTTAACGCGAATTTTAACAAAATATTAACGTTTACAATTTTATGGTGCACTCTC
AGTACAATCTGCTCTGATGCCGCATAGTTAAGCCAGCCCCGACACCCGCCAACACCCGCTGACGCGCCCT
GACGGGCTTGTCTGCTCCCGGCATCCGCTTACAGACAAGCTGTGACCGTCTCCGGGAGCTGCATGTGTCA
GAGGTTTTCACCGTCATCACCGAAACGCGCGAGACGAAAGGGCCTCGTGATACGCCTATTTTTATAGGTT
AATGTCATGATAATAATGGTTTCTTAGACGTCAGGTGGCACTTTTCGGGGAAATGTGCGCGGAACCCCTA
TTTGTTTATTTTTCTAAATACATTCAAATATGTATCCGCTCATGAGACAATAACCCTGATAAATGCTTCA
ATAATATTGAAAAAGGAAGAGTATGAGTATTCAACATTTCCGTGTCGCCCTTATTCCCTTTTTTGCGGCA
TTTTGCCTTCCTGTTTTTGCTCACCCAGAAACGCTGGTGAAAGTAAAAGATGCTGAAGATCAGTTGGGTG
CACGAGTGGGTTACATCGAACTGGATCTCAACAGCGGTAAGATCCTTGAGAGTTTTCGCCCCGAAGAACG
TTTTCCAATGATGAGCACTTTTAAAGTTCTGCTATGTGGCGCGGTATTATCCCGTATTGACGCCGGGCAA
GAGCAACTCGGTCGCCGCATACACTATTCTCAGAATGACTTGGTTGAGTACTCACCAGTCACAGAAAAGC
ATCTTACGGATGGCATGACAGTAAGAGAATTATGCAGTGCTGCCATAACCATGAGTGATAACACTGCGGC
CAACTTACTTCTGACAACGATCGGAGGACCGAAGGAGCTAACCGCTTTTTTGCACAACATGGGGGATCAT
GTAACTCGCCTTGATCGTTGGGAACCGGAGCTGAATGAAGCCATACCAAACGACGAGCGTGACACCACGA
TGCCTGTAGCAATGGCAACAACGTTGCGCAAACTATTAACTGGCGAACTACTTACTCTAGCTTCCCGGCA
ACAATTAATAGACTGGATGGAGGCGGATAAAGTTGCAGGACCACTTCTGCGCTCGGCCCTTCCGGCTGGC
TGGTTTATTGCTGATAAATCTGGAGCCGGTGAGCGTGGGTCTCGCGGTATCATTGCAGCACTGGGGCCAG
ATGGTAAGCCCTCCCGTATCGTAGTTATCTACACGACGGGGAGTCAGGCAACTATGGATGAACGAAATAG
ACAGATCGCTGAGATAGGTGCCTCACTGATTAAGCATTGGTAACTGTCAGACCAAGTTTACTCATATATA
CTTTAGATTGATTTAAAACTTCATTTTTAATTTAAAAGGATCTAGGTGAAGATCCTTTTTGATAATCTCA
TGACCAAAATCCCTTAACGTGAGTTTTCGTTCCACTGAGCGTCAGACCCCGTAGAAAAGATCAAAGGATC
TTCTTGAGATCCTTTTTTTCTGCGCGTAATCTGCTGCTTGCAAACAAAAAAACCACCGCTACCAGCGGTG
GTTTGTTTGCCGGATCAAGAGCTACCAACTCTTTTTCCGAAGGTAACTGGCTTCAGCAGAGCGCAGATAC
CAAATACTGTTCTTCTAGTGTAGCCGTAGTTAGGCCACCACTTCAAGAACTCTGTAGCACCGCCTACATA
CCTCGCTCTGCTAATCCTGTTACCAGTGGCTGCTGCCAGTGGCGATAAGTCGTGTCTTACCGGGTTGGAC
TCAAGACGATAGTTACCGGATAAGGCGCAGCGGTCGGGCTGAACGGGGGGTTCGTGCACACAGCCCAGCT
TGGAGCGAACGACCTACACCGAACTGAGATACCTACAGCGTGAGCTATGAGAAAGCGCCACGCTTCCCGA
AGGGAGAAAGGCGGACAGGTATCCGGTAAGCGGCAGGGTCGGAACAGGAGAGCGCACGAGGGAGCTTCCA
GGGGGAAACGCCTGGTATCTTTATAGTCCTGTCGGGTTTCGCCACCTCTGACTTGAGCGTCGATTTTTGT
GATGCTCGTCAGGGGGGCGGAGCCTATGGAAAAACGCCAGCAACGCGGCCTTTTTACGGTTCCTGGCCTT
TTGCTGGCCTTTTGCTCACATGT
Features (pLannotate 1.2.2; 14 found; start..end, strand, type, name):
     12..39      +  repeat_region  AAV2 ITR (fragment): inverted terminal repeat of adeno-associated virus serotype 2 inverted
     68..95      +  repeat_region  AAV2 ITR (fragment): inverted terminal repeat of adeno-associated virus serotype 2 inverted
    574..1290    +  CDS            SYFP2: SYFP2 is a basic (constitutively fluorescent) yellow fluorescent protein published in 2006, derived from Aequorea victoria. It is reported to be a very rapidly-maturing monomer with moderate acid sensitivity.
   1330..1487    +  misc_feature   WPRE (fragment): woodchuck hepatitis virus posttranscriptional regulatory element
   1493..1573    +  misc_feature   WPRE (fragment): woodchuck hepatitis virus posttranscriptional regulatory element
   1590..1701    +  polyA_signal   bGH poly(A) signal: bovine growth hormone polyadenylation signal
   1819..1959    +  repeat_region  AAV2 ITR: inverted terminal repeat of adeno-associated virus serotype 2 inverted
   1964..2015    -  misc_feature   bom (fragment): basis of mobility region from pBR322
   2034..2489    +  rep_origin     f1 ori (sequence partly withheld): f1 bacteriophage origin of replication; arrow indicates direction of (+) strand synthesis
   2490..2539    -  misc_feature   bom (fragment): basis of mobility region from pBR322
   2641..2676    -  CDS            rop (fragment): Rop protein, which maintains plasmids at low copy number; rop
   2771..2875    +  promoter       AmpR promoter: bla
   2876..3736    +  CDS            AmpR: β-lactamase; bla; confers resistance to ampicillin, carbenicillin, and related antibiotics
   3907..4495    +  rep_origin     ori: high-copy-number ColE1/pMB1/pBR322/pUC origin of replication
