[The description below was written by a language model from this plasmid's Addgene catalogue record and pLannotate feature annotations shown in this document.]
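Description:
AiP15198 - pAAV-AiE1493m-minBG-SYFP2-WPRE3-BGHpA is a 4,556 nt AAV transfer plasmid built on a pAAV2 backbone, intended for packaging a reporter cassette into recombinant adeno-associated virus for delivery to brain tissue. In bacteria it is maintained at high copy through a ColE1/pUC-type origin and selected with ampicillin via the β-lactamase gene and its native promoter. The backbone also carries an f1 phage origin and small remnants of the pBR322 bom and rop regions. The record lists a recombination-deficient growth strain, in keeping with the tendency of ITR repeats to rearrange.

The payload lies between AAV2 inverted terminal repeats, which provide the signals for genome replication and encapsidation. The right ITR is annotated in full, whereas the left one was detected only as two short fragments. According to the construct name, the AiE1493m enhancer sits upstream of a minimal beta-globin promoter (minBG). Neither element is annotated in the feature table, but the unannotated stretch between the left ITR and the coding sequence is where they would lie. The minimal promoter has little activity by itself, so expression depends on the enhancer, which is described as designed to drive transgene expression in specific populations of brain cells. The record does not say which populations. The expressed gene is SYFP2, a rapidly maturing monomeric yellow fluorescent protein. It is followed by WPRE3, a shortened woodchuck posttranscriptional regulatory element (annotated as two WPRE fragments) that boosts transcript expression while saving packaging space, and by the bovine growth hormone polyadenylation signal. The construct serves as an enhancer-driven fluorescent reporter AAV for labelling and evaluating targeted brain cell populations.
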