Addgene plasmid #243017: AiP15198 - pAAV-AiE1493m-minBG-SYFP2-WPRE3-BGHpA
Purpose: AiE1493m is an enhancer sequence designed to drive AAV-mediated transgene expression in specific populations of brain cells.
Depositing lab: Allen Institute for Brain Science & Boaz Levi. Depositing organization: Allen Institute.
Backbone
  Vector backbone: pAAV2
  Vector type: AAV
Growth in bacteria
  Bacterial resistance: Ampicillin, 100 μg/mL
  Growth temperature: 37°C
  Growth strain: NEB Stable
  Copy number: High Copy
Gene/Insert
  Gene/Insert name: SYFP2
  Species: Synthetic
  Cloning method: Restriction Enzyme; 5′ cloning site Unknown (unknown if destroyed)
Terms and licenses: Academic/Nonprofit Terms; Industry Terms: Not Available to Industry
How to cite: AiP15198 - pAAV-AiE1493m-minBG-SYFP2-WPRE3-BGHpA was a gift from Allen Institute for Brain Science & Boaz Levi (Addgene plasmid # 243017 ; http://n2t.net/addgene:243017 ; RRID:Addgene_243017)
